>Addgene plasmid #156990 | pD649-HAsp-FCRL5-Fc(DAPA)-AviTag-6xHis | depositor full sequence | sequence record 303089 | Full Sequence
TTTCAATATTATTGAAGCATTTATCAGGGTTATTGTCTCATGAGCGGATACATATTTGAATGTATTTAGA
AAAATAAACAAATAGGGGTCAGTGTTACAACCAATTAACCAATTCTGAACATTATCGCGAGCCCATTTAT
ACCTGAATATGGCTCATAACACCCCTTGCTCATGACCAAAATCCCTTAACGTGAGTTACGCGCGCGTCGT
TCCACTGAGCGTCAGACCCCGTAGAAAAGATCAAAGGATCTTCTTGAGATCCTTTTTTTCTGCGCGTAAT
CTGCTGCTTGCAAACAAAAAAACCACCGCTACCAGCGGTGGTTTGTTTGCCGGATCAAGAGCTACCAACT
CTTTTTCCGAAGGTAACTGGCTTCAGCAGAGCGCAGATACCAAATACTGTTCTTCTAGTGTAGCCGTAGT
TAGCCCACCACTTCAAGAACTCTGTAGCACCGCCTACATACCTCGCTCTGCTAATCCTGTTACCAGTGGC
TGCTGCCAGTGGCGATAAGTCGTGTCTTACCGGGTTGGACTCAAGACGATAGTTACCGGATAAGGCGCAG
CGGTCGGGCTGAACGGGGGGTTCGTGCACACAGCCCAGCTTGGAGCGAACGACCTACACCGAACTGAGAT
ACCTACAGCGTGAGCTATGAGAAAGCGCCACGCTTCCCGAAGGGAGAAAGGCGGACAGGTATCCGGTAAG
CGGCAGGGTCGGAACAGGAGAGCGCACGAGGGAGCTTCCAGGGGGAAACGCCTGGTATCTTTATAGTCCT
GTCGGGTTTCGCCACCTCTGACTTGAGCGTCGATTTTTGTGATGCTCGTCAGGGGGGCGGAGCCTATGGA
AAAACGCCAGCAACGCGGCCTTTTTACGGTTCCTGGCCTTTTGCTGGCCTTTTGCTCACATGTTCTTTCC
TGCGTTATCCCCTGATTCTGTGGATAACCGTATTACCGCCTTTGAGTGAGCTGATACCGCTCGCCGCAGC
CGAACGACCGAGCGCAGCGAGTCAGTGAGCGAGGAAGCGGAAGGCGAGAGTAGGGAACTGCCAGGCATCA
AACTAAGCAGAAGGCCCCTGACGGATGGCCTTTTTGCGTTTCTACAAACTCTTTCTGTGTTGTAAAACGA
CGGCCAGTCTTAAGCTCGGGCCCCCTGGGCGGTTCTGATAACGAGTAATCGTTAATCCGCAAATAACGTA
AAAACCCGCTTCGGCGGGTTTTTTTATGGGGGGAGTTTAGGGAAAGAGCATTTGTCAGAATATTTAAGGG
CGCCTGTCACTTTGCTTGATATATGAGAATTATTTAACCTTATAAATGAGAAAAAAGCAACGCACTTTAA
ATAAGATACGTTGCTTTTTCGATTGATGAACACCTATAATTAAACTATTCATCTATTATTTATGATTTTT
TGTATATACAATATTTCTAGTTTGTTAAAGAGAATTAAGAAAATAAATCTCGAAAATAATAAAGGGAAAA
TCAGTTTTTGATATCAAAATTATACATGTCAACGATAATACAAAATATAATACAAACTATAAGATGTTAT
CAGTATTTATTATCATTTAGAATAAATTTTGTGTCGCCCTTAATTGTGAGCGGATAACAATTACGAGCTT
CATGCACAGTGGCGTTGACTCAATATTGGCCATTAGCCATATTATTCATTGGTTATATAGCATAAATCAA
TATTGGCTATTGGCCATTGCATACGTTGTATCTATATCATAATATGTACATTTATATTGGCTCATGTCCA
ATATGACCGCCATGTTGGCATTGATTATTGACTAGTTATTAATAGTAATCAATTACGGGGTCATTAGTTC
ATAGCCCATATATGGAGTTCCGCGTTACATAACTTACGGTAAATGGCCCGCCTGGCTGACCGCCCAACGA
CCCCCGCCCATTGACGTCAATAATGACGTATGTTCCCATAGTAACGCCAATAGGGACTTTCCATTGACGT
CAATGGGTGGAGTATTTACGGTAAACTGCCCACTTGGCAGTACATCAAGTGTATCATATGCCAAGTACGC
CCCCTATTGACGTCAATGACGGTAAATGGCCCGCCTGGCATTATGCCCAGTACATGACCTTATGGGACTT
TCCTACTTGGCAGTACATCTACGTATTAGTCATCGCTATTACCATGGTGATGCGGTTTTGGCAGTACATC
AATGGGCGTGGATAGCGGTTTGACTCACGGGGATTTCCAAGTCTCCACCCCATTGACGTCAATGGGAGTT
TGTTTTGGCACCAAAATCAACGGGACTTTCCAAAATGTCGTAACAACTCCGCCCCATTGACGCAAATGGG
CGGTAGGCGTGTACGGTGGGAGGTCTATATAAGCAGAGCTCGTTTAGTGAACCGTCAGATCGCCTGGAGA
CGCCATCCACGCTGTTTTGACCTCCATAGAAGACACCGGGACCGATCCAGCCTCCGCGGCCGGGAACGGT
GCATTGGAACGCGGATTCCCCGTGCCAAGAGTGACGTAAGTACCGCCTATAGAGTCTATAGGCCCACCCC
CTTGGCTTCGTTAGAACGCGGCTACAATTAATACATAACCTTATGTATCATACACATACGATTTAGGTGA
CACTATAGAATAACATCCACTTTGCCTTTCTCTCCACAGGTGTCCACTCCCAGGTCCAACTGCACCTCGG
TTCTATCGAAAACGCGCCTGCTAGCGCCACCATGAAGACCATCATTGCCCTGAGCTACATCTTCTGCCTG
GTGTTCGCTGCGGCCGCC
[2508 nt withheld, positions 2749-5256]
GGCGCGCCGGGCGGCGACAAGACCCACACCTGCCCCCCCTGCCCAGCTCCAGAACTGCTGGGAGGGCCTT
CCGTGTTCCTGTTCCCCCCCAAGCCCAAGGACACCCTGATGATCAGCAGGACCCCCGAGGTGACCTGCGT
GGTGGTGGCCGTGTCCCACGAGGACCCAGAGGTGAAGTTCAACTGGTACGTGGACGGCGTGGAGGTGCAC
AACGCCAAGACCAAGCCCAGAGAGGAGCAGTACAACAGCACCTACAGGGTGGTGTCCGTGCTGACCGTGC
TGCACCAGGACTGGCTGAACGGCAAAGAATACAAGTGCAAAGTCTCCAACAAGGCCCTGGCTGCCCCAAT
CGAAAAGACAATCAGCAAGGCCAAGGGCCAGCCACGGGAGCCCCAGGTGTACACCCTGCCCCCCAGCCGG
GAGGAGATGACCAAGAACCAGGTGTCCCTGACCTGTCTGGTGAAGGGCTTCTACCCCAGCGATATCGCCG
TGGAGTGGGAGAGCAACGGCCAGCCCGAGAACAACTACAAGACCACCCCCCCAGTGCTGGACAGCGACGG
CAGCTTCTTCCTGTACAGCAAGCTGACCGTGGACAAGTCCAGGTGGCAGCAGGGCAACGTGTTCAGCTGC
AGCGTGATGCACGAGGCCCTGCACAACCACTACACCCAGAAGTCCCTGAGCCTGAGCCCCGGCGGCAGCG
GTCTTAATGATATTTTCGAGGCTCAGAAGATTGAGTGGCATGAACACCACCACCATCACCACTAAGGCCG
GCCTGTAGTCACTGGCACAACGCGTTACCCGGTAAGCCAATCGGGTATACACGGTCGTCATACTGCAGAC
AGGGTTCTTCTACTTTGCAAGATAGTCTTGAGTAGTAAAATAAATAGATAGAGAAAATCAGCCTCGACTG
TGCCTTCTAGTTGCCAGCCATCTGTTGTTTGCCCCTCCCCCGTGCCTTCCTTGACCCTGGAAGGTGCCAC
TCCCACTGTCCTTTCCTAATAAAATGAGGAAATTGCATCACAACACTCAACCCTATCTCGGTCTATTCTT
TTGATTTATAAGGGATTTTGCCGATTTCGGCCTATTGGTTAAAAAATGAGCTGATTTAACAAAAATTTAA
CGCGAATTAATTCTGTGGAATGTGTGTCAGTTAGGGTGTGGAAAGTCCCCAGGCTCCCCAGCAGGCAGAA
GTATGCAAAGCATGCATCTCAATTAGTCAGCAACCAGGTGTGGAAAGTCCCCAGGCTCCCCAGCAGGCAG
AAGTATGCAAAGCATGCATCTCAATTAGTCAGCAACCATAGTCCCGCCCCTAACTCCGCCCATCCCGCCC
CTAACTCCGCCCAGTTCCGCCCATTCTCCGCCCCATGGCTGACTAATTTTTTTTATTTATGCAGAGGCCG
AGGCCGCCTCTGCCTCTGAGCTATTCCAGAAGTAGTGAGGAGGCTTTTTTGGAGGCCTAGGCTTTTGCAA
AAAGCTCCCGGGAGCTTGTATATCCATTTTCGGATCTGATCAGCACGTGTTGACAATTAATCATCGGCAT
AGTATATCGGCATAGTATAATACGACAAGGTGAGGAACTAAACCATGACCGAGTACAAGCCCACGGTGCG
CCTCGCCACCCGCGACGACGTCCCCAGGGCCGTACGCACCCTCGCCGCCGCGTTCGCCGACTACCCCGCC
ACGCGCCACACCGTCGATCCGGACCGCCACATCGAGCGGGTCACCGAGCTGCAAGAACTCTTCCTCACGC
GCGTCGGGCTCGACATCGGCAAGGTGTGGGTCGCGGACGACGGCGCCGCGGTGGCGGTCTGGACCACGCC
GGAGAGCGTCGAAGCGGGGGCGGTGTTCGCCGAGATCGGCCCGCGCATGGCCGAGTTGAGCGGTTCCCGG
CTGGCCGCGCAGCAACAGATGGAAGGCCTCCTGGCGCCGCACCGGCCCAAGGAGCCCGCGTGGTTCCTGG
CCACCGTCGGCGTCTCGCCCGACCACCAGGGCAAGGGTCTGGGCAGCGCCGTCGTGCTCCCCGGAGTGGA
GGCGGCCGAGCGCGCCGGGGTGCCCGCCTTCCTGGAGACATCCGCGCCCCGCAACCTCCCCTTCTACGAG
CGGCTCGGCTTCACCGTCACCGCCGACGTCGAGGTGCCCGAAGGACCGCGCACCTGGTGCATGACCCGCA
AGCCCGGTGCCTGACACGTGCTACGAGATTTCGATTCCACCGCCGCCTTCTATGAAAGGTTGGGCTTCGG
AATCGTTTTCCGGGACGCCGGCTGGATGATCCTCCAGCGCGGGGATCTCATGCTGGAGTTCTTCGCCCAC
CCCAACTTGTTTATTGCAGCTTATAATGGTTACAAATAAAGCAATAGCATCACAAATTTCACAAATAAAG
CATTTTTTTCACTGCATTCTAGTTGTGGTTTGTCCAAACTCATCAATGTATCTTATCATGTCTGTATACC
GTCGACCTCTAGCTAGAGCTTGGCGTAATCATGGTCATTACCAATGCTTAATCAGTGAGGCACCTATCTC
AGCGATCTGTCTATTTCGTTCATCCATAGTTGCCTGACTCCCCGTCGTGTAGATAACTACGATACGGGAG
GGCTTACCATCTGGCCCCAGCGCTGCGATGATACCGCGAGAACCACGCTCACCGGCTCCGGATTTATCAG
CAATAAACCAGCCAGCCGGAAGGGCCGAGCGCAGAAGTGGTCCTGCAACTTTATCCGCCTCCATCCAGTC
TATTAATTGTTGCCGGGAAGCTAGAGTAAGTAGTTCGCCAGTTAATAGTTTGCGCAACGTTGTTGCCATC
GCTACAGGCATCGTGGTGTCACGCTCGTCGTTTGGTATGGCTTCATTCAGCTCCGGTTCCCAACGATCAA
GGCGAGTTACATGATCCCCCATGTTGTGCAAAAAAGCGGTTAGCTCCTTCGGTCCTCCGATCGTTGTCAG
AAGTAAGTTGGCCGCAGTGTTATCACTCATGGTTATGGCAGCACTGCATAATTCTCTTACTGTCATGCCA
TCCGTAAGATGCTTTTCTGTGACTGGTGAGTACTCAACCAAGTCATTCTGAGAATAGTGTATGCGGCGAC
CGAGTTGCTCTTGCCCGGCGTCAATACGGGATAATACCGCGCCACATAGCAGAACTTTAAAAGTGCTCAT
CATTGGAAAACGTTCTTCGGGGCGAAAACTCTCAAGGATCTTACCGCTGTTGAGATCCAGTTCGATGTAA
CCCACTCGTGCACCCAACTGATCTTCAGCATCTTTTACTTTCACCAGCGTTTCTGGGTGAGCAAAAACAG
GAAGGCAAAATGCCGCAAAAAAGGGAATAAGGGCGACACGGAAATGTTGAATACTCATATTCTTCCTT
Features (pLannotate 1.2.2; 21 found; start..end, strand, type, name):
    119..143     -  CDS            KanR (fragment): aminoglycoside phosphotransferase; aph(3')-Ia; confers resistance to kanamycin
    254..842     +  rep_origin     ori: high-copy-number ColE1/pMB1/pBR322/pUC origin of replication
   1067..1084    +  terminator     rrnB T2 terminator (fragment): transcription terminator T2 from the E. coli rrnB gene
   1109..1128    -  CDS            lacZα (fragment): LacZα fragment of β-galactosidase; lacZ fragment
   1584..1600    +  protein_bind   lac operator: The lac repressor binds to the lac operator to inhibit transcription in E. coli. This inhibition can be relieved by adding lactose or isopropyl-β-D-thiogalactopyranoside (IPTG). lac repressor encoded by lacI
   1843..2146    +  enhancer       CMV enhancer: human cytomegalovirus immediate early enhancer
   2147..2350    +  promoter       CMV promoter: human cytomegalovirus (CMV) immediate early promoter
   2486..2529    +  intron         CMV intron (fragment): modified intron A from human cytomegalovirus
   2581..2599    +  promoter       SP6 promoter: promoter for bacteriophage SP6 RNA polymerase
   2603..2640    +  CDS            IgH signal sequence (fragment): signal sequence from the mouse immunoglobulin heavy chain variable region
   2710..5268    +  CDS            FCRL5 (fragment) (sequence partly withheld): FCRL5_HUMAN - Also known as FCRH5, IRTA2. Experimental evidence at protein level: Swiss-Prot protein existence level 1. May be involved in B-cell development and differentiation in peripheral lymphoid organs and may be useful markers of B-cell stages. May have an immunoregulatory role in marginal zone B-cells. From Homo sapiens (Human).
   5272..5949    +  CDS            IGHG1 (fragment): IGHG1_HUMAN - Experimental evidence at protein level: Swiss-Prot protein existence level 1. Constant region of immunoglobulin heavy chains. Immunoglobulins, also known as antibodies, are membrane-bound or secreted glycoproteins produced by B lymphocytes. In the recognition phase of humoral immunity, the membrane-bound immunoglobulins serve as receptors which, upon binding of a specific antigen, trigger the clonal expansion and differentiation of B lymphocytes into immunoglobulins- secreting plasma cells. Secreted immunoglobulins mediate the effector phase of humoral immunity, which results in
   6164..6275    +  polyA_signal   bGH poly(A) signal: bovine growth hormone polyadenylation signal
   6276..6384    +  rep_origin     f1 ori (fragment): f1 bacteriophage origin of replication; arrow indicates direction of (+) strand synthesis
   6398..6727    +  promoter       SV40 promoter: SV40 enhancer and early promoter
   6775..6822    +  promoter       EM7 promoter: synthetic bacterial promoter&nbsp
   6841..7440    +  CDS            PuroR (fragment): puromycin N-acetyltransferase; pac from Streptomyces; confers resistance to puromycin
   7450..7575    +  CDS            ble (fragment): BLE_KLEPN - Experimental evidence at protein level: Swiss-Prot protein existence level 1. Binding protein with a strong affinity to the bleomycin family of antibiotics. Binds to CL990; an antimitotic-antibiotic compound. From Klebsiella pneumoniae.
   7570..7691    +  polyA_signal   SV40 poly(A) signal: SV40 polyadenylation signal
   7744..8604    -  CDS            AmpR: β-lactamase; bla; confers resistance to ampicillin, carbenicillin, and related antibiotics
   8607..89      -  promoter       AmpR promoter (fragment) (across the origin): bla
