[The description below was written by a language model from this plasmid's Addgene catalogue record and pLannotate feature annotations shown in this document.]
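Description:
pD649-HAsp-FCRL5-Fc(DAPA)-AviTag-6xHis is a mammalian expression plasmid built on the pD649 backbone for producing the extracellular domain of human FCRL5 (also known as FCRH5, IRTA2 or CD307) as a secreted Fc fusion protein. It is maintained in E. coli as a high-copy plasmid through a ColE1/pUC-type origin and is selected with ampicillin via a β-lactamase gene. The feature table for the 8.6 kb full sequence also shows an SV40 early/EM7 promoter cassette driving a puromycin N-acetyltransferase gene followed by an SV40 polyadenylation signal, which could support puromycin selection in mammalian cells. Several short annotations (KanR, lacZα, ble, f1 ori, rrnB T2) appear to be fragments only and are unlikely to be functional.

The expression unit consists of the CMV enhancer and immediate-early promoter, a fragment of CMV intron A and an SP6 promoter, followed by a single open reading frame and a bovine growth hormone polyadenylation signal. The name indicates an HA signal peptide ("HAsp"), whereas the automated annotation labels the short leader region as an IgH signal sequence fragment, so the leader's exact identity is not settled by the record. The FCRL5 ectodomain was inserted by restriction cloning between two preserved sites. It is fused at its C terminus to a human IgG1 Fc carrying the D265A and P329A (DAPA) substitutions, which are generally used to reduce Fc effector binding. After the Fc come an AviTag for site-specific biotinylation and a 6xHis tag for metal-affinity purification, although these small tags are not annotated in the table. The plasmid belongs to a collection made to map interactions among human immunoglobulin-superfamily cell-surface proteins. The depositor notes that some plasmids in the collection may carry an IS4-like transposase insertion upstream of the CMV promoter.
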