Addgene plasmid #156990: pD649-HAsp-FCRL5-Fc(DAPA)-AviTag-6xHis
Purpose: Mammalian expression of cell-surface protein extracellular domain fused to Fc(DAPA)-Avi-6xHis. Protein is secreted from cells.
Depositing lab: Chris Garcia. Depositing organization: Stanford University. Publication: A Human IgSF Cell-Surface Interactome Reveals a Complex Network of Protein-Protein Interactions. Wojtowicz WM, Vielmetter J, Fernandes RA, Siepe DH, Eastman CL, Chisholm GB, Cox S, Klock H, Anderson PW, Rue SM, Miller JJ, Glaser SM, Bragstad ML, Vance J, Lam AW, Lesley SA, Zinn K, Garcia KC. Cell. 2020 Aug 20;182(4):1027-1043.e17. doi: 10.1016/j.cell.2020.07.025. PubMed 32822567.
Backbone
  Vector backbone: pD649
  Backbone size w/o insert (bp): 6106
  Vector type: Mammalian Expression
Growth in bacteria
  Bacterial resistance: Ampicillin, 100 μg/mL
  Growth temperature: 37°C
  Growth strain: DH5alpha
  Copy number: High Copy
Gene/Insert
  Gene/Insert name: FCRL5
  Species: H. sapiens (human)
  Insert size (bp): 2508
  Mutation: Fc region of human IgG contains D265A and P329A mutations (DAPA)
  Entrez Gene: FCRL5 (a.k.a. BXMAS1, CD307, CD307e, FCRH5, IRTA2, PRO820)
  Promoter: CMV/SP6
  Tag / fusion protein: Fc(DAPA)-AviTag-6xHis (C terminal on backbone)
  Cloning method: Restriction Enzyme; 5′ cloning site GCGGCCGC (not destroyed); 3′ cloning site GGCGCGCC (not destroyed)
  Sequencing primers: 5′ ATTTAGGTGACACTATAG; 3′ CACGTACCAGTTGAACTTCACC
Resource information
  A portion of this plasmid was derived from a plasmid made by: synthesis by ThermoFisher
Terms and licenses: Academic/Nonprofit Terms; Industry Terms: Not Available to Industry
Depositor comments: Some plasmids in this collection may have an IS4-like element ISVsa5 family transposase upstream of the CMV promoter.
How to cite: pD649-HAsp-FCRL5-Fc(DAPA)-AviTag-6xHis was a gift from Chris Garcia (Addgene plasmid # 156990 ; http://n2t.net/addgene:156990 ; RRID:Addgene_156990)
