>Addgene plasmid #156990 | pD649-HAsp-FCRL5-Fc(DAPA)-AviTag-6xHis | depositor partial sequence | sequence record 303090 | insert (extracellular domain)
[2508 nt withheld, positions 1-2508]
